>Addgene plasmid #41337 | TAL3163 | depositor partial sequence | sequence record 54976 | TAL3163 sequence 2430 bps
TCTAGAGCTAGCACCATGGACTACAAAGACCATGACGGTGATTATAAAGATCATGACATCGATTACAAGG
ATGACGATGACAAGATGGCCCCCAAGAAGAAGAGGAAGGTGGGCATTCACCGCGGGGTACCTATGGTGGA
CTTGAGGACACTCGGTTATTCGCAACAGCAACAGGAGAAAATCAAGCCTAAGGTCAGGAGCACCGTCGCG
CAACACCACGAGGCGCTTGTGGGGCATGGCTTCACTCATGCGCATATTGTCGCGCTTTCACAGCACCCTG
CGGCGCTTGGGACGGTGGCTGTCAAATACCAAGATATGATTGCGGCCCTGCCCGAAGCCACGCACGAGGC
AATTGTAGGGGTCGGTAAACAGTGGTCGGGAGCGCGAGCACTTGAGGCGCTGCTGACTGTGGCGGGTGAG
CTTAGGGGGCCTCCGCTCCAGCTCGACACCGGGCAGCTGCTGAAGATCGCGAAGAGAGGGGGAGTAACAG
CGGTAGAGGCAGTGCACGCCTGGCGCAATGCGCTCACCGGGGCCCCCTTGAACCTGACCCCAGACCAGGT
AGTCGCAATCGCGTCACATGACGGGGGAAAGCAAGCCCTGGAAACCGTGCAAAGGTTGTTGCCGGTCCTT
TGTCAAGACCACGGCCTTACACCGGAGCAAGTCGTGGCCATTGCATCCCACGACGGTGGCAAACAGGCTC
TTGAGACGGTTCAGAGACTTCTCCCAGTTCTCTGTCAAGCCCACGGGCTGACTCCCGATCAAGTTGTAGC
GATTGCGTCGAACATTGGAGGGAAACAAGCATTGGAGACTGTCCAACGGCTCCTTCCCGTGTTGTGTCAA
GCCCACGGTTTGACGCCTGCACAAGTGGTCGCCATCGCCAACAACAACGGCGGTAAGCAGGCGCTGGAAA
CAGTACAGCGCCTGCTGCCTGTACTGTGCCAGGATCATGGACTGACCCCAGACCAGGTAGTCGCAATCGC
GAACAATAATGGGGGAAAGCAAGCCCTGGAAACCGTGCAAAGGTTGTTGCCGGTCCTTTGTCAAGACCAC
GGCCTTACACCGGAGCAAGTCGTGGCCATTGCAAGCAATGGGGGTGGCAAACAGGCTCTTGAGACGGTTC
AGAGACTTCTCCCAGTTCTCTGTCAAGCCCACGGGCTGACTCCCGATCAAGTTGTAGCGATTGCGAATAA
CAATGGAGGGAAACAAGCATTGGAGACTGTCCAACGGCTCCTTCCCGTGTTGTGTCAAGCCCACGGTTTG
ACGCCTGCACAAGTGGTCGCCATCGCCTCCAATATTGGCGGTAAGCAGGCGCTGGAAACAGTACAGCGCC
TGCTGCCTGTACTGTGCCAGGATCATGGACTGACCCCAGACCAGGTAGTCGCAATCGCGTCACATGACGG
GGGAAAGCAAGCCCTGGAAACCGTGCAAAGGTTGTTGCCGGTCCTTTGTCAAGACCACGGCCTTACACCG
GAGCAAGTCGTGGCCATTGCAAGCAACATCGGTGGCAAACAGGCTCTTGAGACGGTTCAGAGACTTCTCC
CAGTTCTCTGTCAAGCCCACGGGCTGACTCCCGATCAAGTTGTAGCGATTGCGTCCAACGGTGGAGGGAA
ACAAGCATTGGAGACTGTCCAACGGCTCCTTCCCGTGTTGTGTCAAGCCCACGGTTTGACGCCTGCACAA
GTGGTCGCCATCGCCTCCAATATTGGCGGTAAGCAGGCGCTGGAAACAGTACAGCGCCTGCTGCCTGTAC
TGTGCCAGGATCATGGACTGACCCCAGACCAGGTAGTCGCAATCGCGAACAATAATGGGGGAAAGCAAGC
CCTGGAAACCGTGCAAAGGTTGTTGCCGGTCCTTTGTCAAGACCACGGCCTTACACCGGAGCAAGTCGTG
GCCATTGCAAGCAACATCGGTGGCAAACAGGCTCTTGAGACGGTTCAGAGACTTCTCCCAGTTCTCTGTC
AAGCCCACGGGCTGACTCCCGATCAAGTTGTAGCGATTGCGTCGAACATTGGAGGGAAACAAGCATTGGA
GACTGTCCAACGGCTCCTTCCCGTGTTGTGTCAAGCCCACGGTTTGACGCCTGCACAAGTGGTCGCCATC
GCCTCCAATATTGGCGGTAAGCAGGCGCTGGAAACAGTACAGCGCCTGCTGCCTGTACTGTGCCAGGATC
ATGGACTGACACCCGAACAGGTGGTCGCCATTGCTTCTAACATCGGAGGACGGCCAGCCTTGGAGTCCAT
CGTAGCCCAATTGTCCAGGCCCGATCCCGCGTTGGCTGCGTTAACGAATGACCATCTGGTGGCGTTGGCA
TGTCTTGGTGGACGACCCGCGCTCGATGCAGTCAAAAAGGGTCTGCCTCATGCTCCCGCATTGATCAAAA
GAACCAACCGGCGGATTCCCGAGAGAACTTCCCATCGAGTCGCGGGATCC
