>Addgene plasmid #41337 | TAL3163 | addgene partial sequence | sequence record 56401 | JDS-TALEN-F 5'-TAGGGGTCGGTAAACAGTGG-3'
GCGCTGCTGACTGTGGCGGGTGAGCTTAGGGGGCCTCCGCTCCAGCTCGACACCGGGCAGCTGCTGAAGA
TCGCGAAGAGAGGGGGAGTAACAGCGGTAGAGGCAGTGCACGCCTGGCGCAATGCGCTCACCGGGGCCCC
CTTGAACCTGACCCCAGACCAGGTAGTCGCAATCGCGTCACATGACGGGGGAAAGCAAGCCCTGGAAACC
GTGCAAAGGTTGTTGCCGGTCCTTTGTCAAGACCACGGCCTTACACCGGAGCAAGTCGTGGCCATTGCAT
CCCACGACGGTGGCAAACAGGCTCTTGAGACGGTTCAGAGACTTCTCCCAGTTCTCTGTCAAGCCCACGG
GCTGACTCCCGATCAAGTTGTAGCGATTGCGTCGAACATTGGAGGGAAACAAGCATTGGAGACTGTCCAA
CGGCTCCTTCCCGTGTTGTGTCAAGCCCACGGTTTGACGCCTGCACAAGTGGTCGCCATCGCCAACAACA
ACGGCGGTAAGCAGGCGCTGGAAACAGTACAGCGCCTGCTGCCTGTACTGTGCCAGGATCATGGACTGAC
CCCAGACCAGGTAGTCGCAATCGCGAACAATAATGGGGGAAAGCAAGCCCTGGAAACCGTGCAAAGGTTG
TTGCCGGTCCTTTGTCAAGACCACGGCCTTACACCGGAGCAAGTCGTGGCCATTGCAAGCAATGGGGGTG
GCAAACAGGCTCTTGAGACGGTTCAGAGACTTCTCCCAGTTCTCTGTCAAGCCCACGGGCTGACTCCCGA
TCAAGTTGTAGCGATTGCGAATAACAATGGAGGGAAACAAGCATTGGAGACTGTCCAACGGCTCCTTCCC
GTGTTGTGTCAAGCCCACGGTTTGACGCCTGCACAAGTGGTCGCCATCGCCTCCAATATTGGCGGTAAGC
