[The description below was written by a language model from this plasmid's Addgene catalogue record.]
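Description:
TAL3163 is a TALEN expression plasmid built on the JDS70 backbone, a mammalian expression vector that also carries a T7 promoter. It encodes the "right" half-site monomer of a TAL effector nuclease pair directed against the zebrafish gene scocb (scoc-b). It is propagated in E. coli as a high-copy plasmid under ampicillin selection. The record gives no feature table, so the origin of replication and the polyadenylation signal are not stated explicitly, although the use of a BGH reverse sequencing primer suggests a BGH terminator region downstream of the coding sequence.

The insert, about 1.6 kb, is an engineered array of TAL effector repeats designed to recognise a specific 18-nucleotide site in the scocb locus. It is not the zebrafish gene itself. It was cloned by restriction enzyme methods into the roughly 6.4 kb backbone, destroying the cloning sites in the process. The backbone supplies the flanking parts of the fusion protein: an N-terminal 3X FLAG epitope tag for detection and a C-terminal wild-type FokI nuclease domain. Because FokI cleaves only as a dimer, this construct is meant to be used with the matching "left" monomer, which binds the opposite strand nearby. Together the two halves produce a double-strand break in the spacer between their sites, and error-prone repair of that break yields indel mutations.

The CMV promoter drives expression in transfected mammalian cells. The T7 promoter allows in vitro transcription of TALEN mRNA, the usual route for microinjection into zebrafish embryos. The associated work concerns targeted gene disruption in somatic zebrafish cells, and the insert name indicates the plasmid belongs to a set of TALENs made for zebrafish community targets.
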