Addgene plasmid #41337: TAL3163
Depositing lab: Keith Joung. Depositing organization: Massachusetts General Hospital. Publication: Targeted gene disruption in somatic zebrafish cells using engineered TALENs. Sander JD, Cade L, Khayter C, Reyon D, Peterson RT, Joung JK, Yeh JR. Nat Biotechnol. 2011 Aug 5;29(8):697-8. doi: 10.1038/nbt.1934. PubMed 21822241.
Backbone
  Vector backbone: JDS70
  Backbone manufacturer: Addgene plasmid #32285
  Backbone size w/o insert (bp): 6447
  Vector type: Mammalian Expression ; T7
Growth in bacteria
  Bacterial resistance: Ampicillin, 100 μg/mL
  Growth temperature: 37°C
  Growth strain: XL1 Blue
  Copy number: High Copy
Gene/Insert
  Gene/Insert name: ZebrafishCommunity-scoc-b-Right (alt name: scoc-b)
  Species: D. rerio (zebrafish)
  Insert size (bp): 1640
  Entrez Gene: scocb (a.k.a. fc06h10, wu:fc06h10, wu:fd08f04, zgc:101848)
  Promoter: CMV
  Tag / fusion protein: 3X Flag (N terminal on backbone); WT FOKI (C terminal on backbone)
  Cloning method: Restriction Enzyme; 5′ cloning site N/A (destroyed during cloning); 3′ cloning site N/A (destroyed during cloning)
  Sequencing primers: 5′ CMV-F; 3′ BGH-rev
Terms and licenses: Academic/Nonprofit Terms; Industry Terms: Not Available to Industry
Depositor comments: Target binding site: TCCAGGTGACATAGAAAA It is strongly recommended that users perform a diagnostic digest to verify this plasmid prior to use. For example, a double digest of the plasmid with BamHI and KpnI should result in two bands at 2.3kb and 5.8kb.
How to cite: TAL3163 was a gift from Keith Joung (Addgene plasmid # 41337 ; http://n2t.net/addgene:41337 ; RRID:Addgene_41337)
